Addgene plasmid #141950: TFORF2161
Purpose: Lentiviral vector for overexpressing transcription factor ORFs with unique 24-bp barcodes. Barcodes facilitate identification of transcription factors in pooled screens.
Depositing lab: Feng Zhang. Depositing organization: Broad Institute. Publication: A transcription factor atlas of directed differentiation. Joung J, Ma S, Tay T, Geiger-Schuller KR, Kirchgatterer PC, Verdine VK, Guo B, Arias-Garcia MA, Allen WE, Singh A, Kuksenko O, Abudayyeh OO, Gootenberg JS, Fu Z, Macrae RK, Buenrostro JD, Regev A, Zhang F. Cell. 2023 Jan 5;186(1):209-229.e26. doi: 10.1016/j.cell.2022.11.026. PubMed 36608654.
Backbone
  Vector backbone: pLX_TRC317
  Backbone manufacturer: Broad Institute Genetic Perturbation Platform
  Backbone size w/o insert (bp): 8264
  Vector type: Mammalian Expression, Lentiviral
  Selectable markers: Puromycin
Growth in bacteria
  Bacterial resistance: Ampicillin, 100 μg/mL
  Growth temperature: 37°C
  Growth strain: NEB Stable
  Copy number: High Copy
Gene/Insert
  Gene/Insert name: GRHL1
  Species: H. sapiens (human)
  Insert size (bp): 1958
  Entrez Gene: GRHL1 (a.k.a. LBP32, MGR, NH32, TFCP2L2)
  Promoter: EF1a
  Cloning method: Unknown
  Sequencing primers: 5′ GGGTGGAGACTGAAGTTAGGCCAG; 3′ CACATAGCGTAAAAGGAGCAACATAG
Terms and licenses: Academic/Nonprofit Terms; Industry Terms: Not Available to Industry
Depositor comments: NM_198182,ENST00000324907 . The transcription factor ORF portion of this plasmid was synthesized by Genewiz. Please test multiple small colonies in case of plasmid recombination. To make this collection available in a timely manner, a portion of this collection was not fully sequenced by Addgene. If an Addgene verified full plasmid sequence is not available, please contact us prior to placing an order to request the full sequence.
How to cite: TFORF2161 was a gift from Feng Zhang (Addgene plasmid # 141950 ; http://n2t.net/addgene:141950 ; RRID:Addgene_141950)
