[The description below was written by a language model from this plasmid's Addgene catalogue record and pLannotate feature annotations shown in this document.]
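Description:
TFORF2161 is a third-generation-style, self-inactivating lentiviral expression plasmid built on the pLX_TRC317 backbone and carrying the human transcription factor GRHL1 (grainyhead-like 1, also known as LBP32, MGR or TFCP2L2). It belongs to a barcoded transcription factor ORF collection. In bacteria it is maintained through a high-copy ColE1/pUC-type origin with ampicillin selection from the bla gene, and an f1 origin is also present. The depositor notes a risk of plasmid recombination, which is typical of LTR-containing vectors.

The viral genome is transcribed from an RSV promoter fused to a truncated HIV-1 5' LTR. It contains the Ψ packaging signal with a gag fragment, the Rev response element for nuclear export of the full-length RNA, a cPPT/CTS element, and a ΔU3 3' LTR that inactivates LTR promoter activity after integration, followed by an SV40 polyadenylation signal. Two expression units sit between the LTRs. An SV40 early promoter drives puromycin N-acetyltransferase for selecting transduced mammalian cells. Downstream, the strong constitutive EF-1α promoter drives the synthesized GRHL1 ORF, with a WPRE after it to enhance transcript stability and expression. The annotated coding region is somewhat shorter than the stated insert size. The remainder presumably includes flanking sequence and the unique 24-bp barcode described in the record, although the barcode is not annotated in the feature table. The short U6 promoter, small t antigen and lac-region matches appear to be backbone remnants rather than functional units.

The construct is intended for overexpressing GRHL1 in mammalian cells, either individually or in pooled screens in which the barcode identifies the transcription factor, as in directed-differentiation studies.
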