Features (pLannotate 1.2.2; 31 found; start..end, strand, type, name):
      5..231     +  promoter       RSV promoter: Rous sarcoma virus enhancer/promoter
    232..412     +  LTR            5' LTR (truncated): truncated 5' long terminal repeat (LTR) from HIV-1
    459..584     +  misc_feature   HIV-1 Ψ: packaging signal of human immunodeficiency virus type 1
    568..931     +  CDS            HIV-1 gag (fragment): gag protein from human immunodeficiency virus 1; gag
   1077..1310    +  misc_feature   RRE: The Rev response element (RRE) of HIV-1 allows for Rev-dependent mRNA export from the nucleus to the cytoplasm.
   1687..1713    +  CDS            Rev (fragment): human immunodeficiency virus 1 (HIV-1) Rev protein; rev; enhances nuclear export of unspliced and incompletely spliced viral mRNAs
   1720..1743    +  promoter       SV40 promoter (fragment): SV40 early promoter
   1744..1815    +  promoter       SV40 promoter (fragment): SV40 enhancer and early promoter
   1839..1974    +  rep_origin     SV40 ori: SV40 origin of replication
   2020..2616    +  CDS            PuroR (fragment): puromycin N-acetyltransferase; pac from Streptomyces; confers resistance to puromycin
   2665..2782    +  misc_feature   cPPT/CTS: central polypurine tract and central termination sequence of HIV-1
   2847..2913    +  CDS            small t antigen (fragment): SV40 (simian virus 40) small t antigen
   2920..4098    +  promoter       EF-1α promoter: strong constitutive promoter for human elongation factor EF-1α
   4115..5968    +  CDS            GRHL1: GRHL1_HUMAN - Also known as LBP32, MGR, TFCP2L2 From Homo sapiens (Human).
   5984..6037    +  promoter       U6 promoter (fragment): RNA polymerase III promoter for human U6 snRNA
   6079..6667    +  misc_feature   WPRE: woodchuck hepatitis virus posttranscriptional regulatory element
   6718..6737    +  misc_feature   cPPT/CTS (fragment): central polypurine tract and central termination sequence of HIV-1
   6739..6972    +  LTR            3' LTR (ΔU3): self-inactivating 3' long terminal repeat (LTR) from HIV-1
   7050..7171    +  polyA_signal   SV40 poly(A) signal: SV40 polyadenylation signal
   7211..7346    +  rep_origin     SV40 ori: SV40 origin of replication
   7367..7385    -  promoter       T7 promoter: promoter for bacteriophage T7 RNA polymerase
   7393..7548    +  CDS            lacZα (fragment): LacZα fragment of β-galactosidase; lacZ fragment
   7553..7981    +  rep_origin     f1 ori (sequence partly withheld): f1 bacteriophage origin of replication; arrow indicates direction of (+) strand synthesis
   8034..8138    +  promoter       AmpR promoter: bla
   8139..8999    +  CDS            AmpR: β-lactamase; bla; confers resistance to ampicillin, carbenicillin, and related antibiotics
   9170..9758    +  rep_origin     ori: high-copy-number ColE1/pMB1/pBR322/pUC origin of replication
   9941..10033   +  CDS            lacI (fragment): lac repressor; lacI; The lac repressor binds to the lac operator to inhibit transcription in E. coli. This inhibition can be relieved by adding lactose or isopropyl-β-D-thiogalactopyranoside (IPTG).
  10046..10067   +  protein_bind   CAP binding site: CAP binding activates transcription in the presence of cAMP. E. coli catabolite activator protein
  10082..10112   +  promoter       lac promoter: promoter for the E. coli lac operon
  10120..10136   +  protein_bind   lac operator: The lac repressor binds to the lac operator to inhibit transcription in E. coli. This inhibition can be relieved by adding lactose or isopropyl-β-D-thiogalactopyranoside (IPTG). lac repressor encoded by lacI
  10181..10199   +  promoter       T3 promoter: promoter for bacteriophage T3 RNA polymerase
>Addgene plasmid #141950 | TFORF2161 | addgene full sequence | sequence record 309802 | Addgene NGS Result
TTAATGTAGTCTTATGCAATACTCTTGTAGTCTTGCAACATGGTAACGATGAGTTAGCAACATGCCTTAC
AAGGAGAGAAAAAGCACCGTGCATGCCGATTGGTGGAAGTAAGGTGGTACGATCGTGCCTTATTAGGAAG
GCAACAGACGGGTCTGACATGGATTGGACGAACCACTGAATTGCCGCATTGCAGAGATATTGTATTTAAG
TGCCTAGCTCGATACATAAACGGGTCTCTCTGGTTAGACCAGATCTGAGCCTGGGAGCTCTCTGGCTAAC
TAGGGAACCCACTGCTTAAGCCTCAATAAAGCTTGCCTTGAGTGCTTCAAGTAGTGTGTGCCCGTCTGTT
GTGTGACTCTGGTAACTAGAGATCCCTCAGACCCTTTTAGTCAGTGTGGAAAATCTCTAGCAGTGGCGCC
CGAACAGGGACTTGAAAGCGAAAGGGAAACCAGAGGAGCTCTCTCGACGCAGGACTCGGCTTGCTGAAGC
GCGCACGGCAAGAGGCGAGGGGCGGCGACTGGTGAGTACGCCAAAAATTTTGACTAGCGGAGGCTAGAAG
GAGAGAGATGGGTGCGAGAGCGTCAGTATTAAGCGGGGGAGAATTAGATCGCGATGGGAAAAAATTCGGT
TAAGGCCAGGGGGAAAGAAAAAATATAAATTAAAACATATAGTATGGGCAAGCAGGGAGCTAGAACGATT
CGCAGTTAATCCTGGCCTGTTAGAAACATCAGAAGGCTGTAGACAAATACTGGGACAGCTACAACCATCC
CTTCAGACAGGATCAGAAGAACTTAGATCATTATATAATACAGTAGCAACCCTCTATTGTGTGCATCAAA
GGATAGAGATAAAAGACACCAAGGAAGCTTTAGACAAGATAGAGGAAGAGCAAAACAAAAGTAAGACCAC
CGCACAGCAAGCGGCCGCTGATCTTCAGACCTGGAGGAGGAGATATGAGGGACAATTGGAGAAGTGAATT
ATATAAATATAAAGTAGTAAAAATTGAACCATTAGGAGTAGCACCCACCAAGGCAAAGAGAAGAGTGGTG
CAGAGAGAAAAAAGAGCAGTGGGAATAGGAGCTTTGTTCCTTGGGTTCTTGGGAGCAGCAGGAAGCACTA
TGGGCGCAGCGTCAATGACGCTGACGGTACAGGCCAGACAATTATTGTCTGGTATAGTGCAGCAGCAGAA
CAATTTGCTGAGGGCTATTGAGGCGCAACAGCATCTGTTGCAACTCACAGTCTGGGGCATCAAGCAGCTC
CAGGCAAGAATCCTGGCTGTGGAAAGATACCTAAAGGATCAACAGCTCCTGGGGATTTGGGGTTGCTCTG
GAAAACTCATTTGCACCACTGCTGTGCCTTGGAATGCTAGTTGGAGTAATAAATCTCTGGAACAGATTTG
GAATCACACGACCTGGATGGAGTGGGACAGAGAAATTAACAATTACACAAGCTTAATACACTCCTTAATT
GAAGAATCGCAAAACCAGCAAGAAAAGAATGAACAAGAATTATTGGAATTAGATAAATGGGCAAGTTTGT
GGAATTGGTTTAACATAACAAATTGGCTGTGGTATATAAAATTATTCATAATGATAGTAGGAGGCTTGGT
AGGTTTAAGAATAGTTTTTGCTGTACTTTCTATAGTGAATAGAGTTAGGCAGGGATATTCACCATTATCG
TTTCAGACCCACCTCCCAACCCCGAGGGGACCCATGCATTGCATCTCAATTAGTCAGCAACCAGGTGTGG
AAAGTCCCCAGGCTCCCCAGCAGGCAGAAGTATGCAAAGCATGCGTCTCAATTAGTCAGCAACCATAGTC
CCGCCCCTAACTCCGCCCATCCCGCCCCTAACTCCGCCCAGTTCCGCCCATTCTCCGCCCCATGGCTGAC
TAATTTTTTTTATTTATGCAGAGGCCGAGGCCGCCTCGGCCTCTGAGCTATTCCAGAAGTAGTGAGGAGG
CTTTTTTGGAGGCCTAGGCTTTTGCAAAAAGCTTTCTAGAGGTACCACCGGAGCTTACCATGACCGAGTA
CAAGCCCACGGTGCGCCTCGCCACCCGCGACGACGTCCCCAGGGCCGTACGCACCCTCGCCGCCGCGTTC
GCCGACTACCCCGCCACGCGCCACACCGTCGATCCGGACCGCCACATCGAGCGGGTCACCGAGCTGCAAG
AACTCTTCCTCACGCGCGTCGGGCTCGACATCGGCAAGGTGTGGGTCGCGGACGACGGCGCCGCCGTGGC
GGTCTGGACCACGCCGGAGAGCGTCGAAGCGGGGGCGGTGTTCGCCGAGATCGGCCCGCGCATGGCCGAG
TTGAGCGGTTCCCGGCTGGCCGCGCAGCAACAGATGGAAGGCCTCCTGGCGCCGCACCGGCCCAAGGAGC
CCGCGTGGTTCCTGGCCACCGTCGGCGTCTCGCCCGACCACCAGGGCAAGGGTCTGGGCAGCGCCGTCGT
GCTCCCCGGAGTGGAGGCGGCCGAGCGCGCCGGGGTGCCCGCCTTCCTGGAGACCTCCGCGCCCCGCAAC
CTCCCCTTCTACGAGCGGCTCGGCTTCACCGTCACCGCCGACGTCGAGGTGCCCGAAGGACCGCGCACCT
GGTGCATGACCCGCAAGCCCGGTGCCAGTTAACGAATTCTAGATCTTGAGACAAATGGCAGTATTCATCC
ACAATTTTAAAAGAAAAGGGGGGATTGGGGGGTACAGTGCAGGGGAAAGAATAGTAGACATAATAGCAAC
AGACATACAAACTAAAGAATTACAAAAACAAATTACAAAAATTCAAAATTTTCGGGTTTATTACAGGGAC
AGCAGAGATCCACTTTGGCGCCGGCTCGAGGCCTGCAGGTGCAAAGATGGATAAAGTTTTAAACAGAGAG
GAATCTTTGCAGCTAATGGACCTTCTAGGTCTTGAAAGGAGTGGGAATTGGCTCCGGTGCCCGTCAGTGG
GCAGAGCGCACATCGCCCACAGTCCCCGAGAAGTTGGGGGGAGGGGTCGGCAATTGAACCGGTGCCTAGA
GAAGGTGGCGCGGGGTAAACTGGGAAAGTGATGTCGTGTACTGGCTCCGCCTTTTTCCCGAGGGTGGGGG
AGAACCGTATATAAGTGCAGTAGTCGCCGTGAACGTTCTTTTTCGCAACGGGTTTGCCGCCAGAACACAG
GTAAGTGCCGTGTGTGGTTCCCGCGGGCCTGGCCTCTTTACGGGTTATGGCCCTTGCGTGCCTTGAATTA
CTTCCACCTGGCTGCAGTACGTGATTCTTGATCCCGAGCTTCGGGTTGGAAGTGGGTGGGAGAGTTCGAG
GCCTTGCGCTTAAGGAGCCCCTTCGCCTCGTGCTTGAGTTGAGGCCTGGCCTGGGCGCTGGGGCCGCCGC
GTGCGAATCTGGTGGCACCTTCGCGCCTGTCTCGCTGCTTTCGATAAGTCTCTAGCCATTTAAAATTTTT
GATGACCTGCTGCGACGCTTTTTTTCTGGCAAGATAGTCTTGTAAATGCGGGCCAAGATCTGCACACTGG
TATTTCGGTTTTTGGGGCCGCGGGCGGCGACGGGGCCCGTGCGTCCCAGCGCACATGTTCGGCGAGGCGG
GGCCTGCGAGCGCGGCCACCGAGAATCGGACGGGGGTAGTCTCAAGCTGGCCGGCCTGCTCTGGTGCCTG
GCCTCGCGCCGCCGTGTATCGCCCCGCCCTGGGCGGCAAGGCTGGCCCGGTCGGCACCAGTTGCGTGAGC
GGAAAGATGGCCGCTTCCCGGCCCTGCTGCAGGGAGCTCAAAATGGAGGACGCGGCGCTCGGGAGAGCGG
GCGGGTGAGTCACCCACACAAAGGAAAAGGGCCTTTCCGTCCTCAGCCGTCGCTTCATGTGACTCCACGG
AGTACCGGGCGCCGTCCAGGCACCTCGATTAGTTCTCGAGCTTTTGGAGTACGTCGTCTTTAGGTTGGGG
GGAGGGGTTTTATGCGATGGAGTTTCCCCACACTGAGTGGGTGGAGACTGAAGTTAGGCCAGCTTGGCAC
TTGATGTAATTCTCCTTGGAATTTGCCCTTTTTGAGTTTGGATCTTGGTTCATTCTCAAGCCTCAGACAG
TGGTTCAAAGTTTTTTTCTTCCATTTCAGGTGTCGTGAGGCTAGCACCGCCACCATGACACAGGAGTACG
ACAACAAACGGCCAGTGTTGGTTCTTCAGAATGAAGCACTTTATCCACAGCGGCGGTCCTACACTAGTGA
GGATGAGGCCTGGAAATCCTTCCTGGAAAACCCTCTCACTGCAGCGACCAAAGCGATGATGAGCATCAAT
GGAGATGAAGACAGCGCCGCTGCGCTGGGCCTGCTCTATGACTACTACAAGGTTCCAAGAGAGAGAAGGT
CATCAACAGCAAAGCCAGAGGTGGAGCACCCTGAGCCAGATCACAGCAAAAGAAACAGCATACCAATTGT
GACAGAGCAGCCCCTCATCTCTGCTGGAGAAAACAGAGTGCAAGTACTGAAAAATGTGCCATTTAACATT
GTCCTTCCCCATGGCAACCAGCTGGGCATTGATAAGAGAGGCCATCTGACAGCTCCAGATACGACAGTCA
CTGTCTCCATAGCAACGATGCCTACCCACTCCATCAAGACAGAAACCCAGCCACATGGCTTCGCTGTGGG
AATCCCCCCAGCAGTGTATCATCCTGAGCCCACTGAGCGGGTGGTGGTTTTCGATCGGAATCTCAATACT
GACCAGTTCAGCTCTGGTGCTCAAGCCCCAAATGCTCAAAGGCGAACTCCAGACTCGACCTTCTCAGAGA
CCTTCAAGGAAGGCGTTCAGGAGGTTTTCTTCCCCTCGGATCTCAGTCTGCGGATGCCTGGCATGAATTC
AGAGGACTATGTTTTTGACAGTGTTTCTGGGAACAACTTTGAATATACCCTAGAAGCTTCAAAATCACTT
CGACAGAAGCCAGGAGACAGTACCATGACGTACCTGAACAAAGGCCAGTTCTATCCCATCACCTTGAAGG
AGGTGAGCAGCAGTGAAGGAATCCATCATCCCATCAGCAAAGTTCGAAGTGTGATCATGGTGGTTTTTGC
TGAAGACAAAAGCAGAGAAGATCAGTTAAGGCATTGGAAGTACTGGCACTCCCGGCAGCACACCGCTAAA
CAAAGATGCATTGACATAGCTGACTATAAAGAAAGCTTCAACACTATCAGTAACATCGAGGAGATTGCGT
ATAACGCCATTTCCTTCACATGGGACATCAACGATGAAGCAAAGGTTTTCATCTCTGTGAACTGCTTAAG
CACAGATTTCTCTTCCCAGAAGGGAGTGAAGGGGTTGCCTCTTAACATTCAAGTTGATACCTATAGTTAC
AACAACCGCAGCAACAAGCCTGTGCACCGGGCCTACTGCCAGATCAAGGTCTTCTGTGACAAGGGAGCTG
AGCGGAAAATCAGGGATGAAGAACGAAAGCAAAGCAAAAGAAAAGTTTCTGATGTTAAAGTGCCACTGCT
TCCCTCTCACAAGCGAATGGATATCACAGTTTTCAAACCCTTCATTGATCTCGATACTCAGCCTGTCCTC
TTCATTCCTGACGTGCACTTTGCCAACTTGCAGCGGGGCACTCATGTCCTTCCCATTGCCTCTGAAGAAT
TGGAGGGTGAAGGCTCTGTCTTGAAAAGGGGGCCGTACGGCACAGAAGATGACTTTGCTGTCCCTCCTTC
TACCAAGCTGGCCCGGATAGAAGAACCAAAGAGAGTGCTGCTCTACGTTCGAAAGGAGTCAGAAGAAGTC
TTTGATGCCCTGATGCTCAAAACCCCATCTTTGAAGGGCTTGATGGAAGCTATCTCAGACAAATACGATG
TTCCCCATGACAAGATTGGGAAAATATTCAAGAAGTGTAAAAAGGGGATCCTGGTGAACATGGACGACAA
CATTGTGAAGCATTACTCCAATGAGGACACCTTCCAGCTGCAGATTGAAGAAGCCGGGGGGTCTTACAAG
CTCACCCTGACGGAGATCTAGTAATGAACTAGTCCGTAACTTGAAAGTATTTCGATTTCTTGGCTTTATA
TATCTTGTGGAAAGGACGAGCGGCCATTGTGATTAGCCCTTTAACGCGTTAAGTCGACAATCAACCTCTG
GATTACAAAATTTGTGAAAGATTGACTGGTATTCTTAACTATGTTGCTCCTTTTACGCTATGTGGATACG
CTGCTTTAATGCCTTTGTATCATGCTATTGCTTCCCGTATGGCTTTCATTTTCTCCTCCTTGTATAAATC
CTGGTTGCTGTCTCTTTATGAGGAGTTGTGGCCCGTTGTCAGGCAACGTGGCGTGGTGTGCACTGTGTTT
GCTGACGCAACCCCCACTGGTTGGGGCATTGCCACCACCTGTCAGCTCCTTTCCGGGACTTTCGCTTTCC
CCCTCCCTATTGCCACGGCGGAACTCATCGCCGCCTGCCTTGCCCGCTGCTGGACAGGGGCTCGGCTGTT
GGGCACTGACAATTCCGTGGTGTTGTCGGGGAAATCATCGTCCTTTCCTTGGCTGCTCGCCTGTGTTGCC
ACCTGGATTCTGCGCGGGACGTCCTTCTGCTACGTCCCTTCGGCCCTCAATCCAGCGGACCTTCCTTCCC
GCGGCCTGCTGCCGGCTCTGCGGCCTCTTCCGCGTCTTCGCCTTCGCCCTCAGACGAGTCGGATCTCCCT
TTGGGCCGCCTCCCCGCGTCGACTTTAAGACCAATGACTTACAAGGCAGCTGTAGATCTTAGCCACTTTT
TAAAAGAAAAGGGGGGACTGGAAGGGCTAATTCACTCCCAACGAAGACAAGATCTGCTTTTTGCTTGTAC
TGGGTCTCTCTGGTTAGACCAGATCTGAGCCTGGGAGCTCTCTGGCTAACTAGGGAACCCACTGCTTAAG
CCTCAATAAAGCTTGCCTTGAGTGCTTCAAGTAGTGTGTGCCCGTCTGTTGTGTGACTCTGGTAACTAGA
GATCCCTCAGACCCTTTTAGTCAGTGTGGAAAATCTCTAGCAGTACGTATAGTAGTTCATGTCATCTTAT
TATTCAGTATTTATAACTTGCAAAGAAATGAATATCAGAGAGTGAGAGGAACTTGTTTATTGCAGCTTAT
AATGGTTACAAATAAAGCAATAGCATCACAAATTTCACAAATAAAGCATTTTTTTCACTGCATTCTAGTT
GTGGTTTGTCCAAACTCATCAATGTATCTTATCATGTCTGGCTCTAGCTATCCCGCCCCTAACTCCGCCC
ATCCCGCCCCTAACTCCGCCCAGTTCCGCCCATTCTCCGCCCCATGGCTGACTAATTTTTTTTATTTATG
CAGAGGCCGAGGCCGCCTCGGCCTCTGAGCTATTCCAGAAGTAGTGAGGAGGCTTTTTTGGAGGCCTAGG
GACGTACCCAATTCGCCCTATAGTGAGTCGTATTACGCGCGCTCACTGGCCGTCGTTTTACAACGTCGTG
ACTGGGAAAACCCTGGCGTTACCCAACTTAATCGCCTTGCAGCACATCCCCCTTTCGCCAGCTGGCGTAA
TAGCGAAGAGGCCCGCACCGATCGCCCTTCCCAACAGTTGCGCAGCCTGAATGGCGAATGGG
[124 nt withheld, positions 7553-7676]
C
[91 nt withheld, positions 7678-7768]
A
[49 nt withheld, positions 7770-7818]
CCTTTGACGTTGGAGTCCACGTTCTTT
[37 nt withheld, positions 7846-7882]
ACCCTATCTCGGTCTATTCTTTTGATTTATAAGGGATTTTGCCGATTTCGGCCTATTGGTTAAAAAATGA
GCTGATTTAACAAAAATTTAACGCGAATTTTAACAAAATATTAACGCTTACAATTTAGGTGGCACTTTTC
GGGGAAATGTGCGCGGAACCCCTATTTGTTTATTTTTCTAAATACATTCAAATATGTATCCGCTCATGAG
ACAATAACCCTGATAAATGCTTCAATAATATTGAAAAAGGAAGAGTATGAGTATTCAACATTTCCGTGTC
GCCCTTATTCCCTTTTTTGCGGCATTTTGCCTTCCTGTTTTTGCTCACCCAGAAACGCTGGTGAAAGTAA
AAGATGCTGAAGATCAGTTGGGTGCACGAGTGGGTTACATCGAACTGGATCTCAACAGCGGTAAGATCCT
TGAGAGTTTTCGCCCCGAAGAACGTTTTCCAATGATGAGCACTTTTAAAGTTCTGCTATGTGGCGCGGTA
TTATCCCGTATTGACGCCGGGCAAGAGCAACTCGGTCGCCGCATACACTATTCTCAGAATGACTTGGTTG
AGTACTCACCAGTCACAGAAAAGCATCTTACGGATGGCATGACAGTAAGAGAATTATGCAGTGCTGCCAT
AACCATGAGTGATAACACTGCGGCCAACTTACTTCTGACAACGATCGGAGGACCGAAGGAGCTAACCGCT
TTTTTGCACAACATGGGGGATCATGTAACTCGCCTTGATCGTTGGGAACCGGAGCTGAATGAAGCCATAC
CAAACGACGAGCGTGACACCACGATGCCTGTAGCAATGGCAACAACGTTGCGCAAACTATTAACTGGCGA
ACTACTTACTCTAGCTTCCCGGCAACAATTAATAGACTGGATGGAGGCGGATAAAGTTGCAGGACCACTT
CTGCGCTCGGCCCTTCCGGCTGGCTGGTTTATTGCTGATAAATCTGGAGCCGGTGAGCGTGGGTCTCGCG
GTATCATTGCAGCACTGGGGCCAGATGGTAAGCCCTCCCGTATCGTAGTTATCTACACGACGGGGAGTCA
GGCAACTATGGATGAACGAAATAGACAGATCGCTGAGATAGGTGCCTCACTGATTAAGCATTGGTAACTG
TCAGACCAAGTTTACTCATATATACTTTAGATTGATTTAAAACTTCATTTTTAATTTAAAAGGATCTAGG
TGAAGATCCTTTTTGATAATCTCATGACCAAAATCCCTTAACGTGAGTTTTCGTTCCACTGAGCGTCAGA
CCCCGTAGAAAAGATCAAAGGATCTTCTTGAGATCCTTTTTTTCTGCGCGTAATCTGCTGCTTGCAAACA
AAAAAACCACCGCTACCAGCGGTGGTTTGTTTGCCGGATCAAGAGCTACCAACTCTTTTTCCGAAGGTAA
CTGGCTTCAGCAGAGCGCAGATACCAAATACTGTTCTTCTAGTGTAGCCGTAGTTAGGCCACCACTTCAA
GAACTCTGTAGCACCGCCTACATACCTCGCTCTGCTAATCCTGTTACCAGTGGCTGCTGCCAGTGGCGAT
AAGTCGTGTCTTACCGGGTTGGACTCAAGACGATAGTTACCGGATAAGGCGCAGCGGTCGGGCTGAACGG
GGGGTTCGTGCACACAGCCCAGCTTGGAGCGAACGACCTACACCGAACTGAGATACCTACAGCGTGAGCT
ATGAGAAAGCGCCACGCTTCCCGAAGGGAGAAAGGCGGACAGGTATCCGGTAAGCGGCAGGGTCGGAACA
GGAGAGCGCACGAGGGAGCTTCCAGGGGGAAACGCCTGGTATCTTTATAGTCCTGTCGGGTTTCGCCACC
TCTGACTTGAGCGTCGATTTTTGTGATGCTCGTCAGGGGGGCGGAGCCTATGGAAAAACGCCAGCAACGC
GGCCTTTTTACGGTTCCTGGCCTTTTGCTGGCCTTTTGCTCACATGTTCTTTCCTGCGTTATCCCCTGAT
TCTGTGGATAACCGTATTACCGCCTTTGAGTGAGCTGATACCGCTCGCCGCAGCCGAACGACCGAGCGCA
GCGAGTCAGTGAGCGAGGAAGCGGAAGAGCGCCCAATACGCAAACCGCCTCTCCCCGCGCGTTGGCCGAT
TCATTAATGCAGCTGGCACGACAGGTTTCCCGACTGGAAAGCGGGCAGTGAGCGCAACGCAATTAATGTG
AGTTAGCTCACTCATTAGGCACCCCAGGCTTTACACTTTATGCTTCCGGCTCGTATGTTGTGTGGAATTG
TGAGCGGATAACAATTTCACACAGGAAACAGCTATGACCATGATTACGCCAAGCGCGCAATTAACCCTCA
CTAAAGGGAACAAAAGCTGGAGCTGCAAGC
