>Addgene plasmid #141950 | TFORF2161 | depositor partial sequence | sequence record 277987 | Insert
ACCGCCACCATGACACAGGAGTACGACAACAAACGGCCAGTGTTGGTTCTTCAGAATGAAGCACTTTATC
CACAGCGGCGGTCCTACACTAGTGAGGATGAGGCCTGGAAATCCTTCCTGGAAAACCCTCTCACTGCAGC
GACCAAAGCGATGATGAGCATCAATGGAGATGAAGACAGCGCCGCTGCGCTGGGCCTGCTCTATGACTAC
TACAAGGTTCCAAGAGAGAGAAGGTCATCAACAGCAAAGCCAGAGGTGGAGCACCCTGAGCCAGATCACA
GCAAAAGAAACAGCATACCAATTGTGACAGAGCAGCCCCTCATCTCTGCTGGAGAAAACAGAGTGCAAGT
ACTGAAAAATGTGCCATTTAACATTGTCCTTCCCCATGGCAACCAGCTGGGCATTGATAAGAGAGGCCAT
CTGACAGCTCCAGATACGACAGTCACTGTCTCCATAGCAACGATGCCTACCCACTCCATCAAGACAGAAA
CCCAGCCACATGGCTTCGCTGTGGGAATCCCCCCAGCAGTGTATCATCCTGAGCCCACTGAGCGGGTGGT
GGTTTTCGATCGGAATCTCAATACTGACCAGTTCAGCTCTGGTGCTCAAGCCCCAAATGCTCAAAGGCGA
ACTCCAGACTCGACCTTCTCAGAGACCTTCAAGGAAGGCGTTCAGGAGGTTTTCTTCCCCTCGGATCTCA
GTCTGCGGATGCCTGGCATGAATTCAGAGGACTATGTTTTTGACAGTGTTTCTGGGAACAACTTTGAATA
TACCCTAGAAGCTTCAAAATCACTTCGACAGAAGCCAGGAGACAGTACCATGACGTACCTGAACAAAGGC
CAGTTCTATCCCATCACCTTGAAGGAGGTGAGCAGCAGTGAAGGAATCCATCATCCCATCAGCAAAGTTC
GAAGTGTGATCATGGTGGTTTTTGCTGAAGACAAAAGCAGAGAAGATCAGTTAAGGCATTGGAAGTACTG
GCACTCCCGGCAGCACACCGCTAAACAAAGATGCATTGACATAGCTGACTATAAAGAAAGCTTCAACACT
ATCAGTAACATCGAGGAGATTGCGTATAACGCCATTTCCTTCACATGGGACATCAACGATGAAGCAAAGG
TTTTCATCTCTGTGAACTGCTTAAGCACAGATTTCTCTTCCCAGAAGGGAGTGAAGGGGTTGCCTCTTAA
CATTCAAGTTGATACCTATAGTTACAACAACCGCAGCAACAAGCCTGTGCACCGGGCCTACTGCCAGATC
AAGGTCTTCTGTGACAAGGGAGCTGAGCGGAAAATCAGGGATGAAGAACGAAAGCAAAGCAAAAGAAAAG
TTTCTGATGTTAAAGTGCCACTGCTTCCCTCTCACAAGCGAATGGATATCACAGTTTTCAAACCCTTCAT
TGATCTCGATACTCAGCCTGTCCTCTTCATTCCTGACGTGCACTTTGCCAACTTGCAGCGGGGCACTCAT
GTCCTTCCCATTGCCTCTGAAGAATTGGAGGGTGAAGGCTCTGTCTTGAAAAGGGGGCCGTACGGCACAG
AAGATGACTTTGCTGTCCCTCCTTCTACCAAGCTGGCCCGGATAGAAGAACCAAAGAGAGTGCTGCTCTA
CGTTCGAAAGGAGTCAGAAGAAGTCTTTGATGCCCTGATGCTCAAAACCCCATCTTTGAAGGGCTTGATG
GAAGCTATCTCAGACAAATACGATGTTCCCCATGACAAGATTGGGAAAATATTCAAGAAGTGTAAAAAGG
GGATCCTGGTGAACATGGACGACAACATTGTGAAGCATTACTCCAATGAGGACACCTTCCAGCTGCAGAT
TGAAGAAGCCGGGGGGTCTTACAAGCTCACCCTGACGGAGATCTAGTAATGAACTAGTCCGTAACTTGAA
AGTATTTCGATTTCTTGGCTTTATATATCTTGTGGAAAGGACGAGCGGCCATTGTGATTAGCCCTTTA
