>Addgene plasmid #141950 | TFORF2161 | depositor partial sequence | sequence record 277988 | Barcode
GCGGCCATTGTGATTAGCCCTTTA
